>Addgene plasmid #70899 | pFOSGE_COF2E06 | depositor partial sequence | sequence record 126841 | insert
ATGGAATTGAAAGGAGTTCAGCCATCGAATGGCAGCTCAAATGGAAGTGGAAATGGAGCCACCAATGCTG
CATCAACGGAAAAAACAGATGCCGAGAAGCCGACGGCGGAGCGCACCAATTGGGGCAATGGCCTGGAGTT
TCTAATGTCCTGCATATCGGTGTCCGTGGGATTGGGCAACGTCTGGAGGTTCCCGTTCACGGCCTATGAG
AATGGAGGAGGCGCCTTCCTTATACCCTACATCATAGTGCTCTTTCTGATCGGCAAACCCATGTACTATT
TGGAGATGATCATGGGCCAGTTCACGAGCCAGGGAACGGTGAAGATTTGGTCGGTGGTGCCGGGATTTGT
GGGCGTGGGCTATGGCCAGGCCTTCGGCACCATCTGCATCATCTCGTACTATTCCTCGCTGTTGGCGCTG
ACCCTCTACTATCTCTTTGTGTCCTTCCAATCGGAATTGCCGTGGTCCTACTGTCGCGATGAGTGGACCA
ATTGCGTGAACTCGAGGCCGCAGGAGTATGTGGACAATCTGCTTACGGGCGTATCCTTGGCCAATGAATC
GGCCAGAAATCTCAGCGGCATTGTGGCCAACGATGAGACAGAGAAACTCCAGAGCAGCTCCGAACTCTAT
TTCCTGAATGTAGTGATCAAGGAGAAGCTGGACATCTCGGACGGCGTTGGTGATCCCGATTGGAAGCTGA
CACTTGCCCTGTTCGTCGCCTGGGTGGTCATCTTTCTGGTGATCATGCGAGGGGTGAAGAGTTCCGGCAA
GGCGGCCTACTTCCTGGCCCTGTTCCCCTACGTGGTGCTCTTCGTCCTGCTGATCCGTGCCGTTACCTTG
GAGGGAGCACGCGATGGCATTCTGTTCTTTCTGGAGCCACAGTGGGGTGAACTCTTGAACCCCACCGTTT
GGAAGGAGGCCGTTGTGCAGTGCTTCTTCTCGCTGGCCGTGGGCTCCGGACCCATTATCATGTTCGCCTC
GTACAATCGATTCGATCACGGAATCTATAGGGATGCCATGATCGTAACCACACTGGACACGCTGACCAGC
CTCCTGGGAGGTATAACGATATTTGCGATCTTGGGCAATCTGGCGCACAATCTGCAGATCGAAAACATCA
GAGATGTGGTGCGAAGTGGCACGGGATTGGCCTTCATCTCGTATCCGGATGCCATATCAAAGTTCCAGGC
GGTGCCGCAGCTTTTCTCGGTTCTGTTCTTCTTCATGCTGTTCGTCCTGGGCATTGGATCAATTGTGGCC
CTGCAGAGCACCATTGTCACCATCATTTGCGATCAGTTCAAGGGATGGAAGTACTGGAAGGTGGCACTGA
CCACCTCTGTGTGCGGTTTCCTTATGGGTTTGGTCTACGTTACACCGGGCGGACAGTGGATCCTCACTTT
GGTGGACTTCTATGGCGGAACCTATGTGGTCTTCATCTTGGCCATTTTCGAACTGGCTGGCATCGTGTGG
GTTTATGGTCTGCAAAACTTTTGCGATGACATCGAGTTTATGTGCAATCGCCGAGTTTCACTGTACTGGC
GAGTATGCTGGTCCTTCTTCACGCCCGTCATGATGATCATCATATTCATATACTCGATGGTCACCATCGA
ACCGATCAAATATAGCGAACTGTACTTCCCCGAAGCCGCCAACATTGCCGGCTGGCTGCTGTTCGCCATC
GGTGCTGCCCAGTTTCCACTGTGGGGTCTTTGGTACATCTCGCGCCATCCACAAGGCACCTACTGGAAGT
CTCTGAAGGCCTCGCTGAAGCCCAGCGATCGCTGGGGTCCTGCCAATCCGGAAATTCGGCGCGAATGGGT
GATCTTCAAGAATCAGAAGGCAGCCCAAAGAGCCACGCAGAAGGATACGTCGAAACTTGGTTTCTTCTGG
CGCAAAGTGGCCAATTTCTGTGGCAGCAACAAG
