>Addgene plasmid #70899 | pFOSGE_COF2E06 | addgene partial sequence | sequence record 131736 | M13-Rev 5'-CAGGAAACAGCTATGACC-3'
ATAATGATTTTATTTTGACTGATAGTGACCTGTTCGTTGCAACAAATTGATAAGCAATGCTTTCTTATAA
TGCCAACTTTGTACAAGAAAGCTGGGTCCTTGTTGCTGCCACAGAAATTGGCCACTTTGCGCCAGAAGAA
ACCAAGTTTCGACGTATCCTTCTGCGTGGCTCTTTGGGCTGCCTTCTGATTCTTGAAGATCACCCATTCG
CGCCGAATTTCCGGATTGGCAGGACCCCAGCGATCGCTGGGCTTCAGCGAGGCCTTCAGAGACTTCCAGT
AGGTGCCTTGTGGATGGCGCGAGATGTACCAAAGACCCCACAGTGGAAACTGGGCAGCACCGATGGCGAA
CAGCAGCCAGCCGGCAATGTTGGCGGCTTCGGGGAAGTACAGTTCGCTATATTTGATCGGTTCGATGGTG
ACCATCGAGTATATGAATATGATGATCATCATGACGGGCGTGAAGAAGGACCAGCATACTCGCCAGTACA
GTGAAACTCGGCGATTGCACATAAACTCGATGTCATCGCAAAAGTTTTGCAGACCATAAACCCACACGAT
GCCAGCCAGTTCGAAAATGGCCAAGATGAAGACCACATAGGTTCCGCCATAGAAGTCCACCAAAGTGAGG
ATCCACTGTCCGCCCGGTGTAACGTAGACCAAACCCATAAGGAAACCGCACACAGAGGTGGTCAGTGCCA
CCTTCCAGTACTTCCATCCCTTGAACTGATCGCAAATGATGGTGACAATGGTGCTCTGCA
