[The description below was written by a language model from this plasmid's Addgene catalogue record.]
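Description:
pFOSGE_COF2E06 is a Gateway entry clone built on the Invitrogen pDONR221 donor backbone, carrying the Drosophila melanogaster gene NAAT1 (also catalogued as CG3252, with the insert tied to the transcript FBtr0070797). The insert is recorded as 1923 bp and was introduced by Gateway cloning. In a pDONR221-derived entry clone this normally means a BP recombination that replaces the donor vector's counter-selectable cassette with the insert and leaves it flanked by attL sites. The plasmid is maintained in standard E. coli at high copy number under kanamycin selection. M13 forward and reverse primer sites on either side of the cloning region are listed for sequence verification of the insert. No feature table is provided, so the exact boundaries of the insert are not stated, nor is it stated whether a stop codon is present or whether any tags are included.

As an entry vector, the plasmid has no promoter intended to drive expression of the insert in fly or other eukaryotic cells. Its role is to act as a shuttle from which NAAT1 can be transferred by LR recombination into any compatible Gateway destination vector, which then supplies the promoter, fusion partners or tags and host-specific elements. The clone name and its associated publication, a study of the context-dependent regulatory functions of transcriptional regulators, suggest that it belongs to a larger arrayed collection of Drosophila entry clones, although the record gives the purpose simply as "Gateway entry clone". The record does not list any specific downstream destination vector or assay for this clone.
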