Addgene plasmid #70899: pFOSGE_COF2E06
Purpose: Gateway entry clone
Depositing lab: Alexander Stark. Depositing organization: Research Institute of Molecular Pathology (IMP). Publication: Transcriptional regulators form diverse groups with context-dependent regulatory functions. Stampfel G, Kazmar T, Frank O, Wienerroither S, Reiter F, Stark A. Nature. 2015 Nov 9. doi: 10.1038/nature15545. PubMed 26550828.
Backbone
  Vector backbone: pDONR221
  Backbone manufacturer: Invitrogen
  Backbone size w/o insert (bp): 4762
  Vector type: Gateway entry vector
Growth in bacteria
  Bacterial resistance: Kanamycin, 50 μg/mL
  Growth temperature: 37°C
  Growth strain: DH5alpha
  Copy number: High Copy
Gene/Insert
  Gene/Insert name: NAAT1 (alt names: FBgn0029762; CG3252, FBtr0070797)
  Species: D. melanogaster (fly)
  Insert size (bp): 1923
  Entrez Gene: NAAT1 (a.k.a. Dmel_CG3252, CG3252, DmNAT1, Dmel\CG3252, Naat1, anon-WO0149848.3, dmNAT1)
  Cloning method: Gateway Cloning
  Sequencing primers: 5′ M13-F20; 3′ M13R
Terms and licenses: Academic/Nonprofit Terms; Industry Terms: Not Available to Industry
How to cite: pFOSGE_COF2E06 was a gift from Alexander Stark (Addgene plasmid # 70899 ; http://n2t.net/addgene:70899 ; RRID:Addgene_70899)
